>Addgene plasmid #12582 | pMSCV mSin1.1 HA | addgene partial sequence | sequence record 19014 | 12582 with LXSN5'
TTCTCTAGGCGCCGGAATTAGATTCTCTCGACCGGCACCATGGCCTTCTTGGACAATCCAACTATCATTC
TAGCTCATATTCGACAGTCACATGTGACCAGTGATGACACGGGAATGTGTGAGATGGTTCTCATTGATCA
TGATGTTGACCTAGAGAAGATTCATCCTCCTTCAATGCCTGGAGACAGTGGGTCAGAAATTCAGGGAAGC
AATGGTGAGACTCAGGGCTATGTATATGCCCAGTCAGTCGATATTACCTCAAGTTGGGACTTTGGTATTA
GAAGACGCTCAAACACAGCTCAAAGATTAGAACGACTCCGAAAAGAGAGACAAAACCAGATCAAATGCAA
AAATATTCAGTGGAAAGAAAGAAATTCTAAGCAATCAGCCCAGGAGTTAAAGTCACTGTTTGAAAAAAAA
TCTCTCAAAGAGAAGCCTCCAATTTCTGGGAAGCAGTCGATATTATCTGTACGCCTAGAACAGTGCCCTC
TGCAGCTGAATAACCCTTTTAACGAGTATTCCAAATTTGATGGCAAGGGTCATGTAGGTACAACAGCAAC
CAAGAAGATCGATGTCTACCTCCCTCTGCACTCGAGCCAGGACAGACTGCTGCCAATGACCGTGGTGACA
ATGGCCAGCGCCAGGGTGCAGGACCTGATCGGGCTCATCTGCTGGCAGTATACAAGCGAAGGACGGGAGC
CGAGGCTCAATGACAATGTCAGTGCCTACTGCCTGCATATTGCTG
