>Addgene plasmid #12582 | pMSCV mSin1.1 HA | addgene partial sequence | sequence record 19015 | MSCV-rev 5'-CAGCGGGGCTGCTAAAGCGCATGC-3'
TACCCGGTAGAATTCTTAAGCGTAGTCTGGGACGTCGTATGGGTAACCACCACCACCAGCGGCCGCCTGC
TGCCCGGATTTCTTCTCCTTCTGGAAGCTGAAGCTCGTACGTCTGTTCAGTTTTCTTTGTTTTTGAGCAA
AGTAGTCAGCCCGGGCAGTGCTAGCTCGCGATTCCAGGATGTAGTTAACCTTGAGCACAATTTCATTGAC
GGTAGCAGCGTCCGATTCAAAGTAGAGGTGTTTATAGTCGTGATTGCTTAGATACGTGAGTTTAAATATT
GCGTGACTGGGGCTTTTCTCTTCAGCAAGGTCACAGGCACAGAGCAGGTCGGAATCGATTGAGATGGGTT
TCTGCTTAATCCAAAACTTAGTGCTGGCTTTCTGATTCGTAACAGGGTCTATCTCTACTTTGTCTCCAGA
GATACCTAGCTGTACGTCGGTTGTGAATCGCAGTCTGTGGATCATGCTGACTTTGAATGACTTGTAATGG
TGGCTGCTAAGCATATCCTGTACTGTGGCTATGTCAATTTGCGAATCCTCCTCAAAAACCCCGTCTGCCC
TTGAACTGTTCTCGCGGACCAGGCAGAACTCCCATGCGCTCTGGCTCTCCAAAGTGCTGTCCAGGTCAAC
GGCGACATTGGGCTCGCTCTGCTTCTCCAG
