[The description below was written by a language model from this plasmid's Addgene catalogue record.]
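Description:
pMSCV mSin1.1 HA is a retroviral mammalian expression plasmid built on the commercial pMSCV (murine stem cell virus) backbone of about 6.3 kb. It is propagated in E. coli as a high-copy plasmid under ampicillin selection, and it carries a puromycin marker for selecting transduced or transfected mammalian cells. No feature table accompanies the record, so individual elements are not itemised. In vectors of this family, the insert is generally transcribed from the MSCV 5′ long terminal repeat, and the LTRs together with a packaging signal allow the transcript to be packaged into retroviral particles when the plasmid is introduced into a suitable packaging cell line. This allows stable integration of the cassette into target cells.

The payload is a roughly 1.6 kb cDNA for isoform 1 of human mSin1 (gene MAPKAP1, also called SIN1), with an HA epitope tag fused to its C terminus for detection or immunoprecipitation. The coding sequence was obtained by RT-PCR from HEK-293T cell mRNA. It was inserted by restriction cloning: the 5′ junction is a compatible-end XhoI/SalI ligation that destroyed the site, and the 3′ EcoRI site was retained.

mSin1 is a component of mTOR complex 2. The associated work reports that it is required for Akt/PKB phosphorylation and that its isoforms define three distinct mTORC2 assemblies. The construct therefore suits stable expression of tagged isoform 1 in mammalian cells, for example to compare isoforms, isolate isoform-specific mTORC2 complexes through the HA tag, or study mTORC2-dependent signalling.
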