Addgene plasmid #12582: pMSCV mSin1.1 HA
Depositing lab: David Sabatini. Depositing organization: Whitehead Institute for Biomedical Research. Publication: mSin1 is necessary for Akt/PKB phosphorylation, and its isoforms define three distinct mTORC2s. Frias MA, Thoreen CC, Jaffe JD, Schroder W, Sculley T, Carr SA, Sabatini DM. Curr Biol. 2006 Sep 19;16(18):1865-70. doi: 10.1016/j.cub.2006.08.001. Epub 2006 Aug 17. PubMed 16919458.
Backbone
  Vector backbone: pMSCV
  Backbone manufacturer: Clontech
  Backbone size w/o insert (bp): 6300
  Vector type: Mammalian Expression, Retroviral
  Selectable markers: Puromycin
Growth in bacteria
  Bacterial resistance: Ampicillin, 100 μg/mL
  Growth temperature: 37°C
  Growth strain: DH5alpha
  Copy number: High Copy
Gene/Insert
  Gene/Insert name: mSin1.1 (alt names: mSin1 transcript variant protein isoform 1; MAPKAP1)
  Species: H. sapiens (human)
  Insert size (bp): 1633
  GenBank ID: NP_001006618
  Entrez Gene: MAPKAP1 (a.k.a. JC310, MIP1, SIN1, SIN1b, SIN1g)
  Tag / fusion protein: HA (C terminal on insert)
  Cloning method: Restriction Enzyme; 5′ cloning site XhoI/SalI (destroyed during cloning); 3′ cloning site EcoRI (not destroyed)
  Sequencing primers: 5′ MSCV primer
Terms and licenses: Academic/Nonprofit Terms; Industry Terms: Not Available to Industry
Depositor comments: Human mSin1 isoforms were cloned by RT-PCR from mRNA isolated from HEK-293T cells. This plasmid encodes isoform 1. See author's map for more information.
How to cite: pMSCV mSin1.1 HA was a gift from David Sabatini (Addgene plasmid # 12582 ; http://n2t.net/addgene:12582 ; RRID:Addgene_12582)
